Addgene plasmid #48079: pDEST-hMeCP2-GFP-R270X
Purpose: Mammalian expression of GFP tagged MeCP2-R270X
Depositing lab: Huda Zoghbi. Depositing organization: Baylor College of Medicine. Publication: An AT-hook domain in MeCP2 determines the clinical course of Rett syndrome and related disorders. Baker SA, Chen L, Wilkins AD, Yu P, Lichtarge O, Zoghbi HY. Cell. 2013 Feb 28;152(5):984-96. doi: 10.1016/j.cell.2013.01.038. PubMed 23452848.
Backbone
  Vector backbone: pDEST-47
  Backbone size w/o insert (bp): 7780
  Vector type: Mammalian Expression
Growth in bacteria
  Bacterial resistance: Ampicillin, 100 μg/mL
  Growth temperature: 37°C
  Growth strain: DH5alpha
  Copy number: High Copy
Gene/Insert
  Gene/Insert name: Methyl-CpG Binding Protein 2 (Rett Syndrome) (alt name: MeCP2)
  Species: H. sapiens (human)
  Mutation: expresses AT-Hook R270X
  Entrez Gene: MECP2 (a.k.a. AUTSX3, MRX16, MRX79, MRXS13, MRXSL, PPMX, RS, RTS, RTT)
  Promoter: CMV
  Tag / fusion protein: GFP (C terminal on insert)
  Cloning method: Gateway Cloning
  Sequencing primers: 5′ T7 Fwd
Terms and licenses: Academic/Nonprofit Terms; Industry Terms: Not Available to Industry
How to cite: pDEST-hMeCP2-GFP-R270X was a gift from Huda Zoghbi (Addgene plasmid # 48079 ; http://n2t.net/addgene:48079 ; RRID:Addgene_48079)
