[The description below was written by a language model from this plasmid's Addgene catalogue record and pLannotate feature annotations shown in this document.]
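Description:
pDEST-hMeCP2-GFP-R270X is a mammalian expression plasmid built on the pDEST-47 Gateway destination backbone, carrying a truncated form of human methyl-CpG binding protein 2 (MECP2) fused at its C terminus to GFP. In bacteria it is maintained through a high-copy ColE1/pUC-type origin and selected with ampicillin via the β-lactamase gene. An f1 origin is also present. For selection in mammalian cells, the backbone carries a neomycin/kanamycin phosphotransferase gene driven by the SV40 early promoter and terminated by an SV40 polyadenylation signal. The sequenced record is 6,933 nt, shorter than the listed empty-backbone size, which fits with replacement of the Gateway cassette during recombination cloning.

Expression is driven by the human CMV immediate-early enhancer and promoter, followed by a T7 promoter that also serves as the sequencing primer site. Downstream of it is an attB1 remnant left by the Gateway reaction. The annotated MECP2 coding region is a fragment of about 800 bp, as expected for the R270X mutation, which truncates the protein at residue 270 within the AT-hook region noted in the record. This fragment is followed by the Cycle 3 GFP coding sequence, giving a fluorescent fusion of the truncated protein rather than a simple stop, and the transcript ends at a bovine growth hormone polyadenylation signal. A few short annotations, such as the HIV-1 LTR fragment, the ble fragment and the lacI fragment, are probably incidental sequence matches or backbone remnants.

The construct is intended for expressing GFP-tagged MeCP2-R270X in mammalian cells. The associated publication examines how an AT-hook domain in MeCP2 influences the clinical course of Rett syndrome and related disorders.
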