Features (pLannotate 1.2.2; 22 found; start..end, strand, type, name):
     33..85      -  misc_feature   bom (fragment): basis of mobility region from pBR322
    240..619     +  enhancer       CMV enhancer: human cytomegalovirus immediate early enhancer
    620..823     +  promoter       CMV promoter: human cytomegalovirus (CMV) immediate early promoter
    819..852     +  LTR            5' LTR (truncated) (fragment): truncated 5' long terminal repeat (LTR) from HIV-1
    868..886     +  promoter       T7 promoter: promoter for bacteriophage T7 RNA polymerase
    920..937     +  protein_bind   attB1 (fragment): mutant version of attB; core recombination site for the Gateway® BP reaction BP Clonase™
    943..1749    +  CDS            MECP2 (fragment): MECP2_HUMAN - Experimental evidence at protein level: Swiss-Prot protein existence level 1. Chromosomal protein that binds to methylated DNA. It can bind specifically to a single methyl-CpG pair. It is not influenced by sequences flanking the methyl-CpGs. Mediates transcriptional repression through interaction with histone deacetylase and the corepressor SIN3A. Binds both 5-methylcytosine (5mC) and 5-hydroxymethylcytosine (5hmC)- containing DNA, with a preference for 5-methylcytosine (5mC). From Homo sapiens (Human).
   1786..2505    +  CDS            Cycle 3 GFP: Cycle 3 GFP (Crameri et al., 1996) mammalian codon-optimized
   2533..2757    +  polyA_signal   bGH poly(A) signal: bovine growth hormone polyadenylation signal
   2761..2782    +  promoter       SV40 promoter (fragment): SV40 enhancer and early promoter
   2803..3231    +  rep_origin     f1 ori (sequence partly withheld): f1 bacteriophage origin of replication; arrow indicates direction of (+) strand synthesis
   3245..3574    +  promoter       SV40 promoter: SV40 enhancer and early promoter
   3641..4432    +  CDS            neo: KKA2_KLEPN - Also known as kan, nptII. Experimental evidence at protein level: Swiss-Prot protein existence level 1. Resistance to kanamycin, neomycin, paromomycin, ribostamycin, butirosin and gentamicin B. From Klebsiella pneumoniae.
   4458..4616    +  CDS            ble (fragment): BLE_KLEPN - Experimental evidence at protein level: Swiss-Prot protein existence level 1. Binding protein with a strong affinity to the bleomycin family of antibiotics. Binds to CL990; an antimitotic-antibiotic compound. From Klebsiella pneumoniae.
   4611..4732    +  polyA_signal   SV40 poly(A) signal: SV40 polyadenylation signal
   4805..4821    -  protein_bind   lac operator: The lac repressor binds to the lac operator to inhibit transcription in E. coli. This inhibition can be relieved by adding lactose or isopropyl-β-D-thiogalactopyranoside (IPTG). lac repressor encoded by lacI
   4829..4859    -  promoter       lac promoter: promoter for the E. coli lac operon
   4874..4895    -  protein_bind   CAP binding site: CAP binding activates transcription in the presence of cAMP. E. coli catabolite activator protein
   4908..5000    -  CDS            lacI (fragment): lac repressor; lacI; The lac repressor binds to the lac operator to inhibit transcription in E. coli. This inhibition can be relieved by adding lactose or isopropyl-β-D-thiogalactopyranoside (IPTG).
   5183..5771    -  rep_origin     ori: high-copy-number ColE1/pMB1/pBR322/pUC origin of replication
   5942..6802    -  CDS            AmpR: β-lactamase; bla; confers resistance to ampicillin, carbenicillin, and related antibiotics
   6803..6907    -  promoter       AmpR promoter: bla
>Addgene plasmid #48079 | pDEST-hMeCP2-GFP-R270X | addgene full sequence | sequence record 265906 | Addgene NGS Result
ACGTCGACGGATCGGGAGATCTCCCGATCCCCTATGGTGCACTCTCAGTACAATCTGCTCTGATGCCGCA
TAGTTAAGCCAGTATCTGCTCCCTGCTTGTGTGTTGGAGGTCGCTGAGTAGTGCGCGAGCAAAATTTAAG
CTACAACAAGGCAAGGCTTGACCGACAATTGCATGAAGAATCTGCTTAGGGTTAGGCGTTTTGCGCTGCT
TCGCGATGTACGGGCCAGATATACGCGTTGACATTGATTATTGACTAGTTATTAATAGTAATCAATTACG
GGGTCATTAGTTCATAGCCCATATATGGAGTTCCGCGTTACATAACTTACGGTAAATGGCCCGCCTGGCT
GACCGCCCAACGACCCCCGCCCATTGACGTCAATAATGACGTATGTTCCCATAGTAACGCCAATAGGGAC
TTTCCATTGACGTCAATGGGTGGAGTATTTACGGTAAACTGCCCACTTGGCAGTACATCAAGTGTATCAT
ATGCCAAGTACGCCCCCTATTGACGTCAATGACGGTAAATGGCCCGCCTGGCATTATGCCCAGTACATGA
CCTTATGGGACTTTCCTACTTGGCAGTACATCTACGTATTAGTCATCGCTATTACCATGGTGATGCGGTT
TTGGCAGTACATCAATGGGCGTGGATAGCGGTTTGACTCACGGGGATTTCCAAGTCTCCACCCCATTGAC
GTCAATGGGAGTTTGTTTTGGCACCAAAATCAACGGGACTTTCCAAAATGTCGTAACAACTCCGCCCCAT
TGACGCAAATGGGCGGTAGGCGTGTACGGTGGGAGGTCTATATAAGCAGAGCTCTCTGGCTAACTAGAGA
ACCCACTGCTTACTGGCTTATCGAAATTAATACGACTCACTATAGGGAGACCCAAGCTGGCTAGTTAAGC
TTGATCAAACAAGTTTGTACAAAAAAGTTGGCATGGTAGCTGGGATGTTAGGGCTCAGGGAAGAAAAGTC
AGAAGACCAGGACCTCCAGGGCCTCAAGGACAAACCCCTCAAGTTTAAAAAGGTGAAGAAAGATAAGAAA
GAAGAGAAAGAGGGCAAGCATGAGCCCGTGCAGCCATCAGCCCACCACTCTGCTGAGCCCGCAGAGGCAG
GCAAAGCAGAGACATCAGAAGGGTCAGGCTCCGCCCCGGCTGTGCCGGAAGCTTCTGCCTCCCCCAAACA
GCGGCGCTCCATCATCCGTGACCGGGGACCCATGTATGATGACCCCACCCTGCCTGAAGGCTGGACACGG
AAGCTTAAGCAAAGGAAATCTGGCCGCTCTGCTGGGAAGTATGATGTGTATTTGATCAATCCCCAGGGAA
AAGCCTTTCGCTCTAAAGTGGAGTTGATTGCGTACTTCGAAAAGGTAGGCGACACATCCCTGGACCCTAA
TGATTTTGACTTCACGGTAACTGGGAGAGGGAGCCCCTCCCGGCGAGAGCAGAAACCACCTAAGAAGCCC
AAATCTCCCAAAGCTCCAGGAACTGGCAGAGGCCGGGGACGCCCCAAAGGGAGCGGCACCACGAGACCCA
AGGCGGCCACGTCAGAGGGTGTGCAGGTGAAAAGGGTCCTGGAGAAAAGTCCTGGGAAGCTCCTTGTCAA
GATGCCTTTTCAAACTTCGCCAGGGGGCAAGGCTGAGGGGGGTGGGGCCACCACATCCACCCAGGTCATG
GTGATCAAACGCCCCGGCAGGAAGCGAAAAGCTGAGGCCGACCCTCAGGCCATTCCCAAGAAACGGGGCA
GTAGCAGTAGCAGTAGCAAAGTGGTTCGATCTAGAATGGCTAGCAAAGGAGAAGAACTTTTCACTGGAGT
TGTCCCAATTCTTGTTGAATTAGATGGTGATGTTAATGGGCACAAATTTTCTGTCAGTGGAGAGGGTGAA
GGTGATGCTACATACGGAAAGCTTACCCTTAAATTTATTTGCACTACTGGAAAACTACCTGTTCCATGGC
CAACACTTGTCACTACTTTCTCTTATGGTGTTCAATGCTTTTCCCGTTATCCGGATCATATGAAACGGCA
TGACTTTTTCAAGAGTGCCATGCCCGAAGGTTATGTACAGGAACGCACTATATCTTTCAAAGATGACGGG
AACTACAAGACGCGTGCTGAAGTCAAGTTTGAAGGTGATACCCTTGTTAATCGTATCGAGTTAAAAGGTA
TTGATTTTAAAGAAGATGGAAACATTCTCGGACACAAACTCGAGTACAACTATAACTCACACAATGTATA
CATCACGGCAGACAAACAAAAGAATGGAATCAAAGCTAACTTCAAAATTCGCCACAACATTGAAGATGGA
TCCGTTCAACTAGCAGACCATTATCAACAAAATACTCCAATTGGCGATGGCCCTGTCCTTTTACCAGACA
ACCATTACCTGTCGACACAATCTGCCCTTTCGAAAGATCCCAACGAAAAGCGTGACCACATGGTCCTTCT
TGAGTTTGTAACTGCTGCTGGGATTACACATGGCATGGATGAGCTCTACAAATAATGAATTAAACCCGCT
GATCAGCCTCGACTGTGCCTTCTAGTTGCCAGCCATCTGTTGTTTGCCCCTCCCCCGTGCCTTCCTTGAC
CCTGGAAGGTGCCACTCCCACTGTCCTTTCCTAATAAAATGAGGAAATTGCATCGCATTGTCTGAGTAGG
TGTCATTCTATTCTGGGGGGTGGGGTGGGGCAGGACAGCAAGGGGGAGGATTGGGAAGACAATAGCAGGC
ATGCTGGGGATGCGGTGGGCTCTATGGCTTCTGAGGCGGAAAGAACCAGCTGGGGCTCTAGGGGGTATCC
CC
[124 nt withheld, positions 2803-2926]
C
[91 nt withheld, positions 2928-3018]
A
[49 nt withheld, positions 3020-3068]
CCTTTGACGTTGGAGTCCACGTTCTTT
[37 nt withheld, positions 3096-3132]
ACCCTATCTCGGTCTATTCTTTTGATTTATAAGGGATTTTGCCGATTTCGGCCTATTGGTTAAAAAATGA
GCTGATTTAACAAAAATTTAACGCGAATTAATTCTGTGGAATGTGTGTCAGTTAGGGTGTGGAAAGTCCC
CAGGCTCCCCAGCAGGCAGAAGTATGCAAAGCATGCATCTCAATTAGTCAGCAACCAGGTGTGGAAAGTC
CCCAGGCTCCCCAGCAGGCAGAAGTATGCAAAGCATGCATCTCAATTAGTCAGCAACCATAGTCCCGCCC
CTAACTCCGCCCATCCCGCCCCTAACTCCGCCCAGTTCCGCCCATTCTCCGCCCCATGGCTGACTAATTT
TTTTTATTTATGCAGAGGCCGAGGCCGCCTCTGCCTCTGAGCTATTCCAGAAGTAGTGAGGAGGCTTTTT
TGGAGGCCTAGGCTTTTGCAAAAAGCTCCCGGGAGCTTGTATATCCATTTTCGGATCTGATCAAGAGACA
GGATGAGGATCGTTTCGCATGATTGAACAAGATGGATTGCACGCAGGTTCTCCGGCCGCTTGGGTGGAGA
GGCTATTCGGCTATGACTGGGCACAACAGACAATCGGCTGCTCTGATGCCGCCGTGTTCCGGCTGTCAGC
GCAGGGGCGCCCGGTTCTTTTTGTCAAGACCGACCTGTCCGGTGCCCTGAATGAACTGCAGGACGAGGCA
GCGCGGCTATCGTGGCTGGCCACGACGGGCGTTCCTTGCGCAGCTGTGCTCGACGTTGTCACTGAAGCGG
GAAGGGACTGGCTGCTATTGGGCGAAGTGCCGGGGCAGGATCTCCTGTCATCTCACCTTGCTCCTGCCGA
GAAAGTATCCATCATGGCTGATGCAATGCGGCGGCTGCATACGCTTGATCCGGCTACCTGCCCATTCGAC
CACCAAGCGAAACATCGCATCGAGCGAGCACGTACTCGGATGGAAGCCGGTCTTGTCGATCAGGATGATC
TGGACGAAGAGCATCAGGGGCTCGCGCCAGCCGAACTGTTCGCCAGGCTCAAGGCGCGCATGCCCGACGG
CGAGGATCTCGTCGTGACCCATGGCGATGCCTGCTTGCCGAATATCATGGTGGAAAATGGCCGCTTTTCT
GGATTCATCGACTGTGGCCGGCTGGGTGTGGCGGACCGCTATCAGGACATAGCGTTGGCTACCCGTGATA
TTGCTGAAGAGCTTGGCGGCGAATGGGCTGACCGCTTCCTCGTGCTTTACGGTATCGCCGCTCCCGATTC
GCAGCGCATCGCCTTCTATCGCCTTCTTGACGAGTTCTTCTGAGCGGGACTCTGGGGTTCGCGAAATGAC
CGACCAAGCGACGCCCAACCTGCCATCACGAGATTTCGATTCCACCGCCGCCTTCTATGAAAGGTTGGGC
TTCGGAATCGTTTTCCGGGACGCCGGCTGGATGATCCTCCAGCGCGGGGATCTCATGCTGGAGTTCTTCG
CCCACCCCAACTTGTTTATTGCAGCTTATAATGGTTACAAATAAAGCAATAGCATCACAAATTTCACAAA
TAAAGCATTTTTTTCACTGCATTCTAGTTGTGGTTTGTCCAAACTCATCAATGTATCTTATCATGTCTGT
ATACCGTCGACCTCTAGCTAGAGCTTGGCGTAATCATGGTCATAGCTGTTTCCTGTGTGAAATTGTTATC
CGCTCACAATTCCACACAACATACGAGCCGGAAGCATAAAGTGTAAAGCCTGGGGTGCCTAATGAGTGAG
CTAACTCACATTAATTGCGTTGCGCTCACTGCCCGCTTTCCAGTCGGGAAACCTGTCGTGCCAGCTGCAT
TAATGAATCGGCCAACGCGCGGGGAGAGGCGGTTTGCGTATTGGGCGCTCTTCCGCTTCCTCGCTCACTG
ACTCGCTGCGCTCGGTCGTTCGGCTGCGGCGAGCGGTATCAGCTCACTCAAAGGCGGTAATACGGTTATC
CACAGAATCAGGGGATAACGCAGGAAAGAACATGTGAGCAAAAGGCCAGCAAAAGGCCAGGAACCGTAAA
AAGGCCGCGTTGCTGGCGTTTTTCCATAGGCTCCGCCCCCCTGACGAGCATCACAAAAATCGACGCTCAA
GTCAGAGGTGGCGAAACCCGACAGGACTATAAAGATACCAGGCGTTTCCCCCTGGAAGCTCCCTCGTGCG
CTCTCCTGTTCCGACCCTGCCGCTTACCGGATACCTGTCCGCCTTTCTCCCTTCGGGAAGCGTGGCGCTT
TCTCATAGCTCACGCTGTAGGTATCTCAGTTCGGTGTAGGTCGTTCGCTCCAAGCTGGGCTGTGTGCACG
AACCCCCCGTTCAGCCCGACCGCTGCGCCTTATCCGGTAACTATCGTCTTGAGTCCAACCCGGTAAGACA
CGACTTATCGCCACTGGCAGCAGCCACTGGTAACAGGATTAGCAGAGCGAGGTATGTAGGCGGTGCTACA
GAGTTCTTGAAGTGGTGGCCTAACTACGGCTACACTAGAAGAACAGTATTTGGTATCTGCGCTCTGCTGA
AGCCAGTTACCTTCGGAAAAAGAGTTGGTAGCTCTTGATCCGGCAAACAAACCACCGCTGGTAGCGGTGG
TTTTTTTGTTTGCAAGCAGCAGATTACGCGCAGAAAAAAAGGATCTCAAGAAGATCCTTTGATCTTTTCT
ACGGGGTCTGACGCTCAGTGGAACGAAAACTCACGTTAAGGGATTTTGGTCATGAGATTATCAAAAAGGA
TCTTCACCTAGATCCTTTTAAATTAAAAATGAAGTTTTAAATCAATCTAAAGTATATATGAGTAAACTTG
GTCTGACAGTTACCAATGCTTAATCAGTGAGGCACCTATCTCAGCGATCTGTCTATTTCGTTCATCCATA
GTTGCCTGACTCCCCGTCGTGTAGATAACTACGATACGGGAGGGCTTACCATCTGGCCCCAGTGCTGCAA
TGATACCGCGAGACCCACGCTCACCGGCTCCAGATTTATCAGCAATAAACCAGCCAGCCGGAAGGGCCGA
GCGCAGAAGTGGTCCTGCAACTTTATCCGCCTCCATCCAGTCTATTAATTGTTGCCGGGAAGCTAGAGTA
AGTAGTTCGCCAGTTAATAGTTTGCGCAACGTTGTTGCCATTGCTACAGGCATCGTGGTGTCACGCTCGT
CGTTTGGTATGGCTTCATTCAGCTCCGGTTCCCAACGATCAAGGCGAGTTACATGATCCCCCATGTTGTG
CAAAAAAGCGGTTAGCTCCTTCGGTCCTCCGATCGTTGTCAGAAGTAAGTTGGCCGCAGTGTTATCACTC
ATGGTTATGGCAGCACTGCATAATTCTCTTACTGTCATGCCATCCGTAAGATGCTTTTCTGTGACTGGTG
AGTACTCAACCAAGTCATTCTGAGAATAGTGTATGCGGCGACCGAGTTGCTCTTGCCCGGCGTCAATACG
GGATAATACCGCGCCACATAGCAGAACTTTAAAAGTGCTCATCATTGGAAAACGTTCTTCGGGGCGAAAA
CTCTCAAGGATCTTACCGCTGTTGAGATCCAGTTCGATGTAACCCACTCGTGCACCCAACTGATCTTCAG
CATCTTTTACTTTCACCAGCGTTTCTGGGTGAGCAAAAACAGGAAGGCAAAATGCCGCAAAAAAGGGAAT
AAGGGCGACACGGAAATGTTGAATACTCATACTCTTCCTTTTTCAATATTATTGAAGCATTTATCAGGGT
TATTGTCTCATGAGCGGATACATATTTGAATGTATTTAGAAAAATAAACAAATAGGGGTTCCGCGCACAT
TTCCCCGAAAAGTGCCACCTG
