>Addgene plasmid #48079 | pDEST-hMeCP2-GFP-R270X | addgene partial sequence | sequence record 82607 | GFP-R 5'-CCATCTAATTCAACAAGAATTGGGACAAC-3'
CTTCTCCTTTGCTAGCCATTCTAGATCGAACCACTTTGCTACTGCTACTGCTACTGCCCCGTTTCTTGGG
AATGGCCTGAGGGTCGGCCTCAGCTTTTCGCTTCCTGCCGGGGCGTTTGATCACCATGACCTGGGTGGAT
GTGGTGGCCCCACCCCCCTCAGCCTTGCCCCCTGGCGAAGTTTGAAAAGGCATCTTGACAAGGAGCTTCC
CAGGACTTTTCTCCAGGACCCTTTTCACCTGCACACCCTCTGACGTGGCCGCCTTGGGTCTCGTGGTGCC
GCTCCCTTTGGGGCGTCCCCGGCCTCTGCCAGTTCCTGGAGCTTTGGGAGATTTGGGCTTCTTAGGTGGT
TTCTGCTCTCGCCGGGAGGGGCTCCCTCTCCCAGTTACCGTGAAGTCAAAATCATTAGGGTCCAGGGATG
TGTCGCCTACCTTTTCGAAGTACGCAATCAACTCCACTTTAGAGCGAAAGGCTTTTCCCTGGGGATTGAT
CAAATACACATCATACTTCCCAGCAGAGCGGCCAGATTTCCTTTGCTTAAGCTTCCGTGTCCAGCCTTCA
GGCAGGGTGGGGTCATCATACATGGGTCCCCGGTCACGGATGATGGAGCGCCGCTGTTTGGGGGAGGCAG
AAGCTTCCGGCACAGCCGGGGCGGAGCCTGACCCTTCTGATGTCTCTGCTTTGCCTGCCTCTGCGGGCTC
AGCAGAGTGGTGGGCTGATGGCTGCACGGGCTCATGCTTGCCCTCTTTCTCTTCTTTCTTATCTTTCTTC
ACCTTTTTAAACTTGAGGGGTTTGTCCTTGAGGCCCTGGAGGTCCTGGTCTTCTGACTTTTCTTCCCTGA
GCCCTAACATCCCAGCTACCATGCCAACTTTTTTGTACAAACTTGTTTGATCAAGCTTAACTAGCCAGCT
TGGGTCTCCCTATAGTGAGTCGTAT
